>Addgene plasmid #175336 | pH6HTC_BRD2-Halo | addgene full sequence | sequence record 344835 | Addgene NGS Result
CATATGATGGTAGTGTGGGGTCTCCCCATGCGAGAGTAGGGAACTGCCAGGCATCAAATAAAACGAAAGG
CTCAGTCGAAAGACTGGGCCTTTCGTTTTATCTGTTGTTTGTCGGTGAACGCTCTCCTGAGTAGGACAAA
TCCGCCGGGAGCGGATTTGAACGTTGCGAAGCAACGGCCCGGAGGGTGGCGGGCAGGACGCCCGCCATAA
ACTGCCAGGCATCAAATTAAGCAGAAGGCCATCCTGACGGATGGCCTTTTTGCGTTTCTACAAACTCTTT
TGTTTATTTTTCTAAATACATTCAAATATGTATCCGCTCATGGATCTCGATCCCGCGAAATTAATACGAC
TCACTATAGGGTATTTTAACTTTACTAAGGAGCGATCGCTTCCGAATTCCTACCGCGGATATATGCTGCA
AAACGTGACTCCCCACAATAAGCTCCCTGGGGAAGGGAATGCAGGGTTGCTGGGGCTGGGCCCAGAAGCA
GCAGCACCAGGGAAAAGGATTCGAAAACCCTCTCTCTTGTATGAGGGCTTTGAGAGCCCCACAATGGCTT
CGGTGCCTGCTTTGCAACTTACCCCTGCCAACCCACCACCCCCGGAGGTGTCCAATCCCAAAAAGCCAGG
ACGA
[333 nt withheld, positions 635-967]
GAGCTGGTAGTGACCATCCCTAAGAACAGCCACAAGAAGGGGGCCAAGTTGGCAGCGCTCCAGGGCAGTG
TTACCAGTGCCCATCAGGTGCCTGCCGTCTCTTCTGTGTCACACACAGCCCTGTATACTCCTCCACCTGA
GATACCTACCACTGTCCTCAACATTCCCCACCCATCAGTCATTTCCTCTCCACTTCTCAAGTCCTTGCAC
TCTGCTGGACCCCCGCTCCTTGCTGTTACTGCAGCTCCTCCAGCCCAGCCCCTTGCCAAGAAAAAAGGCG
TAAAGCGGAAAGCAGATACTACCACCCCTACACCTACAGCCATCTTGGCTCCTGGTTCTCCAGCTAGCCC
TCCTGGGAGTCTTGAGCCTAAGGCAGCACGGCTTCCCCCTATGCGTAGAGAGAGTGGTCGCCCCATCAAG
CCCCCACGCAAAGACTTGCCTGACTCTCAGCAACAACACCAGAGCTCTAAGAAAGGAAAGCTTTCAGAAC
AGTTAAAACATTGCAATGGCATTTTGAAGGAGTTACTCTCTAAGAAGCATGCTGCCTATGCTTGGCCTTT
CTATAAACCAGTGGATGCTTCTGCACTTGGCCTGCATGACTACCATGACATCATTAAGCACCCCATGGAC
CTCAGCACTGTCAAGCGGAAGATGGAGAACCGTGATTACCGGGATGCACAGGAGTTTGCTGCTGATGTAC
GGCTTATGTTCTCCAACTGCTATAAGTACAATCCCCCAGATCACGATGTTGTGGCAATGGCACGAAAGCT
ACAGGATGTATTTGAGTTCCGTTATGCCAAGATGCCAGATGAACCACTAGAACCAGGGCCTTTACCAGTC
TCTACTGCCATGCCCCCTGGCTTGGCCAAATCGTCTTCAGAGTCCTCCAGTGAGGAAAGTAGCAGTGAGA
GCTCCTCTGAGGAAGAGGAGGAGGAAGATGAGGAGGACGAGGAGGAAGAAGAGAGTGAAAGCTCAGACTC
AGAGGAAGAAAGGGCTCATCGCTTAGCAGAACTACAGGAACAGCTTCGGGCAGTACATGAACAACTGGCT
GCTCTGTCCCAGGGTCCAATATCCAAGCCCAAGAGGAAAAGAGAGAAAAAAGAGAAAAAGAAGAAACGGA
AGGCAGAGAAGCATCGAGGCCGAGCTGGGGCCGATGAAGATGACAAGGGGCCTAGGGCACCCCGCCCACC
TCAACCTAAGAAGTCCAAGAAAGCAAGTGGCAGTGGGGGTGGCAGTGCTGCTTTAGGCCCTTCTGGCTTT
GGACCTTCTGGAGGAAGTGGCACCAAGCTCCCCAAAAAGGCCACAAAGACAGCCCCACCTGCCCTGCCTA
CAGGTTATGATTCAGAGGAGGAGGAAGAGAGCAGGCCCATGAGTTACGATGAGAAGCGGCAGCTGAGCCT
GGACATCAACAAATTACCTGGGGAGAAGCTGGGCCGAGTTGTGCATATAATCCAAGCCAGGGAGCCCTCT
TTACGTGATTCAAACCCAGAAGAGATTGAGATTGATTTTGAAACACTCAAGCCATCCACACTTAGAGAGC
TTGAGCGCTATGTCCTTTCCTGCCTACGTAAGAAACCCCGGAAGCCCTACACCATTAAGAAGCCTGTGGG
AAAGACAAAGGAGGAACTGGCTTTGGAGAAAAAGCGGGAATTAGAAAAGCGGTTACAAGATGTCAGCGGA
CAGCTCAATTCTACTAAAAAGCCCCCCAAGAAAGCGAATGAGAAAACAGAGTCATCCTCTGCACAGCAAG
TAGCAGTGTCACGCCTTAGCGCTTCCAGCTCCAGCTCAGATTCCAGCTCCTCCTCTTCCTCGTCGTCGTC
TTCAGACACCAGTGATTCAGACTCAGGCGGGCCAACCACTGAGGATCTGTACTTTCAGAGCGATAACGAT
GGATCCGAAATCGGTACTGGCTTTCCATTCGACCCCCATTATGTGGAAGTCCTGGGCGAGCGCATGCACT
ACGTCGATGTTGGTCCGCGCGATGGCACCCCTGTGCTGTTCCTGCACGGTAACCCGACCTCCTCCTACGT
GTGGCGCAACATCATCCCGCATGTTGCACCGACCCATCGCTGCATTGCTCCAGACCTGATCGGTATGGGC
AAATCCGACAAACCAGACCTGGGTTATTTCTTCGACGACCACGTCCGCTTCATGGATGCCTTCATCGAAG
CCCTGGGTCTGGAAGAGGTCGTCCTGGTCATTCACGACTGGGGCTCCGCTCTGGGTTTCCACTGGGCCAA
GCGCAATCCAGAGCGCGTCAAAGGTATTGCATTTATGGAGTTCATCCGCCCTATCCCGACCTGGGACGAA
TGGCCAGAATTTGCCCGCGAGACCTTCCAGGCCTTCCGCACCACCGACGTCGGCCGCAAGCTGATCATCG
ATCAGAACGTTTTTATCGAGGGTACGCTGCCGATGGGTGTCGTCCGCCCGCTGACTGAAGTCGAGATGGA
CCATTACCGCGAGCCGTTCCTGAATCCTGTTGACCGCGAGCCACTGTGGCGCTTCCCAAACGAGCTGCCA
ATCGCCGGTGAGCCAGCGAACATCGTCGCGCTGGTCGAAGAATACATGGACTGGCTGCACCAGTCCCCTG
TCCCGAAGCTGCTGTTCTGGGGCACCCCAGGCGTTCTGATCCCACCGGCCGAAGCCGCTCGCCTGGCCAA
AAGCCTGCCTAACTGCAAGGCTGTGGACATCGGCCCGGGTCTGAATCTGCTGCAAGAAGACAACCCGGAC
CTGATCGGCAGCGAGATCGCGCGCTGGCTGTCTACTCTGGAGATTTCCGGTCATCATCACCATCACCACT
AATAGTCAACCGCTGAGCAATAACTAGCATAACCCCTTGGGGCCTCTAAACGGGTCTTGAGGGGTTTTTT
GCTGAAAGGAGGAACTATATCCGGTTCGCTTGCTGTCCATAAAACCGCCCAGTCTAGCTATCGCCATGTA
AGCCCACTGCAAGCTACCTGCTTTCTCTTTGCGCTTGCGTTTTCCCTTGTCCAGATAGCCCAGTAGCTGA
CATTCATCCGGGGTCAGCACCGTTTCTGCGGACTGGCTTTCTACGTAATGGTTTCTTAGACGTCAGGTGG
CACTTTTCGGGGAAATGTGCGCGGAACCCCTATTTGTTTATTTTTCTAAATACATTCAAATATGTATCCG
CTCATGAGACAATAACCCTGATAAATGCTTCAATAATATTGAAAAAGGAAGAGTATGAGTATTCAACATT
TCCGTGTCGCCCTTATTCCCTTTTTTGCGGCATTTTGCCTTCCTGTTTTTGCTCACCCAGAAACGCTGGT
GAAAGTAAAAGATGCTGAAGATCAGTTGGGTGCACGAGTGGGTTACATCGAACTGGATCTCAACAGCGGT
AAGATCCTTGAGAGTTTTCGCCCCGAAGAACGTTTTCCAATGATGAGCACTTTCAAAGTTCTGCTATGTG
GCGCGGTATTATCCCGTATTGACGCCGGGCAAGAGCAACTCGGTCGCCGCATACACTATTCTCAGAATGA
CTTGGTTGAGTACTCACCAGTCACAGAAAAGCATCTTACGGATGGCATGACAGTAAGAGAATTATGCAGT
GCTGCCATAACCATGAGTGATAACACTGCGGCCAACTTACTTCTGACAACTATCGGAGGACCGAAGGAGC
TAACCGCTTTTTTGCACAACATGGGGGATCATGTAACTCGCCTTGATCGTTGGGAACCGGAGCTGAATGA
AGCCATACCAAACGACGAGCGTGACACCACGATGCCTGTAGCAATGGCAACAACGTTGCGCAAACTATTA
ACTGGCGAACTACTTACTCTAGCTTCCCGGCAACAATTAATAGACTGGATGGAGGCGGATAAAGTTGCAG
GACCACTTCTGCGCTCGGCCCTTCCGGCTGGCTGGTTTATTGCTGATAAATCTGGAGCCGGTGAGCGTGG
GTCTCGCGGTATCATTGCAGCACTGGGGCCAGATGGTAAGCCCTCCCGTATCGTAGTTATCTACACGACG
GGGAGTCAGGCAACTATGGATGAACGAAATAGACAGATCGCTGAGATAGGTGCCTCACTGATTAAGCATT
GGTAATTCGAAATGACCGACCAAGCGACGCCCAACCGGTATCAGCTCACTCAAAGGCGGTAATACGGTTA
TCCACAGAATCAGGGGATAACGCAGGAAAGAACATGTGAGCAAAAGGCCAGCAAAAGGCCAGGAACCGTA
AAAAGGCCGCGTTGCTGGCGTTTTTCCATAGGCTCCGCCCCCCTGACGAGCATCACAAAAATCGACGCTC
AAGTCAGAGGTGGCGAAACCCGACAGGACTATAAAGATACCAGGCGTTTCCCCCTGGAAGCTCCCTCGTG
CGCTCTCCTGTTCCGACCCTGCCGCTTACCGGATACCTGTCCGCCTTTCTCCCTTCGGGAAGCGTGGCGC
TTTCTCATAGCTCACGCTGTAGGTATCTCAGTTCGGTGTAGGTCGTTCGCTCCAAGCTGGGCTGTGTGCA
CGAACCCCCCGTTCAGCCCGACCGCTGCGCCTTATCCGGTAACTATCGTCTTGAGTCCAACCCGGTAAGA
CACGACTTATCGCCACTGGCAGCAGCCACTGGTAACAGGATTAGCAGAGCGAGGTATGTAGGCGGTGCTA
CAGAGTTCTTGAAGTGGTGGCCTAACTACGGCTACACTAGAAGGACAGTATTTGGTATCTGCGCTCTGCT
GAAGCCAGTTACCTTCGGAAAAAGAGTTGGTAGCTCTTGATCCGGCAAACAAACCACCGCTGGTAGCGGT
GGTTTTTTTGTTTGCAAGCAGCAGATTACGCGCAGAAAAAAAGGATTTCAAGAAGATCCTTTGATCTTTT
CTACGGGGTCTGACGCTCAGTGGAACGAAAACTCACGTTAAGGG
Features (pLannotate 1.2.2; 12 found; start..end, strand, type, name):
     55..141     +  terminator     rrnB T1 terminator: Escherichia coli rrnB; transcription terminator T1 from the E. coli rrnB gene
    233..260     +  terminator     rrnB T2 terminator: transcription terminator T2 from the E. coli rrnB gene
    279..322     +  promoter       AmpR promoter (fragment): bla
    342..360     +  promoter       T7 promoter: promoter for bacteriophage T7 RNA polymerase
    413..2815    +  CDS            BRD2 (sequence partly withheld): BRD2_HUMAN - Also known as KIAA9001, RING3. Experimental evidence at protein level: Swiss-Prot protein existence level 1. May play a role in spermatogenesis or folliculogenesis (By similarity). Binds hyperacetylated chromatin and plays a role in the regulation of transcription, probably by chromatin remodeling. Regulates transcription of the CCND1 gene. Plays a role in nucleosome assembly. From Homo sapiens (Human).
   2828..2848    +  CDS            TEV site: tobacco etch virus (TEV) protease recognition and cleavage site
   2864..3747    +  CDS            HaloTag® (fragment): modified bacterial dehalogenase that forms covalent bonds with chloroalkane derivatives
   3791..3838    +  terminator     T7 terminator: transcription terminator for bacteriophage T7 RNA polymerase
   3848..4024    -  CDS            tnpA (fragment): TN5P_ECOLX - Also known as tnp. Experimental evidence at protein level: Swiss-Prot protein existence level 1. Mediates transposition of transposon Tn5 by a 'cut and paste' mechanism. First, the monomeric transposase binds the 19 bp inverted DNA repeats flanking the transposon. Then, dimerization of the DNA- bound transposase creates a synaptic DNA complex. After nicking of the first DNA strand, excision of the transposon proceeds through a series of intermediates. The transposase then mediates the insertion of the transposon at a new site by strand transfer. The activity of the wild- type tran
   4067..4171    +  promoter       AmpR promoter: bla
   4172..5032    +  CDS            AmpR: β-lactamase; bla; confers resistance to ampicillin, carbenicillin, and related antibiotics
   5190..5778    -  rep_origin     ori: high-copy-number ColE1/pMB1/pBR322/pUC origin of replication
