[The description below was written by a language model from this plasmid's Addgene catalogue record and pLannotate feature annotations shown in this document.]
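Description:
pH6HTC_BRD2-Halo is a bacterial and cell-free expression plasmid for producing human BRD2 as a C-terminal HaloTag fusion protein. It is built on a pH6HTC backbone from which the cer region has been removed. The plasmid is maintained at high copy number in E. coli through a ColE1/pUC-type origin and selected with ampicillin via the β-lactamase (AmpR) gene and its own promoter. The sequenced record is about 5.8 kb.

The expression cassette is driven by a T7 promoter, so transcription depends on T7 RNA polymerase, supplied either by a suitable expression strain or by a coupled in vitro transcription/translation system. Downstream lies the BRD2 coding sequence, which was inserted by Gibson cloning. BRD2 is a protein that binds hyperacetylated chromatin and participates in transcriptional regulation. It is followed in frame by a TEV protease recognition site and then HaloTag, a modified bacterial dehalogenase that forms a covalent bond with chloroalkane ligands. The catalogue entry lists the tag as HaloTag-6xHis, but the His tag is not separately annotated in the feature table. A T7 terminator closes the cassette. The rrnB T1 and T2 terminators upstream of the T7 promoter presumably insulate it from read-through transcription. A partial AmpR promoter and a short tnpA fragment are also annotated and appear to be backbone remnants.

The covalent HaloTag allows the fusion to be immobilised on, or labelled with, chloroalkane-bearing resins and probes, and the TEV site permits release of BRD2 from the tag. The associated publication concerns large-scale identification of interactions between RNA-binding proteins and RNA, which suggests the purified fusion serves as bait in such assays.
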