Addgene plasmid #175336: pH6HTC_BRD2-Halo
Purpose: Production of HaloTag fusion protein
Depositing lab: Claudia Kutter. Depositing organization: Karolinska Institutet. Publication: Large-scale identification of RBP-RNA interactions by RAPseq refines essentials of post-transcriptional gene regulation. Atanasoai I, Papavasileiou S, Preiß N, Kutter C. bioRxiv 2021.11.08.467743 10.1101/2021.11.08.467743.
Backbone
  Vector backbone: pH6HTC_minus_cer-region
  Vector type: Bacterial Expression ; Cell Free Expression
Growth in bacteria
  Bacterial resistance: Ampicillin, 100 μg/mL
  Growth temperature: 37°C
  Growth strain: DH5alpha
  Copy number: High Copy
Gene/Insert
  Gene/Insert name: BRD2
  Species: H. sapiens (human)
  Entrez Gene: BRD2 (a.k.a. BRD2-IT1, D6S113E, FSH, FSHRG1, FSRG1, NAT, O27.1.1, RING3, RNF3)
  Tag / fusion protein: HaloTag-6xHis (C terminal on backbone)
  Cloning method: Gibson Cloning
Terms and licenses: Academic/Nonprofit Terms; Industry Terms: Not Available to Industry
Depositor comments: Please visit https://doi.org/10.1101/2021.11.08.467743 for bioRxiv preprint.
How to cite: pH6HTC_BRD2-Halo was a gift from Claudia Kutter (Addgene plasmid # 175336 ; http://n2t.net/addgene:175336 ; RRID:Addgene_175336)
